Addgene plasmid #179445: pDB-hCRY1-Halo-CD4-bla
Purpose: Donor vector to knock in Halotag C-terminal to human CRY1 gene
Depositing lab: Achim Kramer. Depositing organization: Charite Universitaetsmedizin Berlin. Publication: Live-cell imaging of circadian clock protein dynamics in CRISPR-generated knock-in cells. Gabriel CH, Del Olmo M, Zehtabian A, Jager M, Reischl S, van Dijk H, Ulbricht C, Rakhymzhan A, Korte T, Koller B, Grudziecki A, Maier B, Herrmann A, Niesner R, Zemojtel T, Ewers H, Granada AE, Herzel H, Kramer A. Nat Commun. 2021 Jun 18;12(1):3796. doi: 10.1038/s41467-021-24086-9. PubMed 34145278.
Backbone
  Vector backbone: pDB, derived from pUC57
  Backbone manufacturer: none
  Backbone size w/o insert (bp): 8200
  Total vector size (bp): 9122
  Modifications to backbone: regions homologous to the hCRY1 genomic region (surrounding STOP codon) flank insert+positive selection cassette (mCerulean-P2A-blaR). Silent mutations to the hCRY1 genomic sequence were inserted to avoid donor vector targeting by Cas9/sgRNA. Negative Selection cassette expresses hCD4. Should be used together with Cas9/sgRNA plasmid #179453
  Vector type: CRISPR
  Selectable markers: Blasticidin
Growth in bacteria
  Bacterial resistance: Ampicillin, 100 μg/mL
  Growth temperature: 37°C
  Growth strain: DH5alpha
  Copy number: High Copy
Gene/Insert
  Gene/Insert name: HaloTag (alt name: Halo7)
  Species: Synthetic
  Insert size (bp): 887
  Entrez Gene: Halo7 (a.k.a. Halo7)
  Promoter: None
  Tag / fusion protein: His/Flag (C terminal on insert)
  Cloning method: Restriction Enzyme; 5′ cloning site AgeI (not destroyed); 3′ cloning site SpeI (not destroyed)
  Sequencing primers: 5′ --; 3′ --
Resource information
  A portion of this plasmid was derived from a plasmid made by: hCD4 was cloned from Addgene #35712
Terms and licenses: Academic/Nonprofit Terms; Industry Terms: Not Available to Industry
How to cite: pDB-hCRY1-Halo-CD4-bla was a gift from Achim Kramer (Addgene plasmid # 179445 ; http://n2t.net/addgene:179445 ; RRID:Addgene_179445)
