[The description below was written by a language model from this plasmid's Addgene catalogue record and pLannotate feature annotations shown in this document.]
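Description:
pDB-hCRY1-Halo-CD4-bla is a 9.1 kb homology-directed repair donor plasmid for CRISPR knock-in of HaloTag at the C-terminus of the endogenous human CRY1 gene, which encodes a core circadian clock repressor. It is built on the pDB backbone, a pUC57 derivative, and is maintained in E. coli through a high-copy ColE1/pUC origin with ampicillin resistance. The record states that it is meant to be used together with a companion Cas9/sgRNA plasmid.

The payload sits between homology arms matching the genomic region around the CRY1 stop codon. The feature table detects short CRY1 coding fragments at the end of the upstream arm. Silent mutations in this homologous sequence prevent Cas9 from cutting the donor. The arm runs through an FRT site into a promoterless HaloTag (Halo7) coding sequence, so the fusion is expressed from the native CRY1 locus. HaloTag is a modified dehalogenase that binds chloroalkane ligands covalently, allowing fluorescent labelling. It is followed by a C-terminal His/Flag tag, although only the 6xHis element is annotated.

Downstream lies a loxP-flanked positive selection cassette containing a synthetic poly(A) signal, the SV40 promoter, mCerulean linked by P2A to blasticidin S deaminase, and an SV40 poly(A) signal. Integrants can therefore be enriched by blasticidin or cyan fluorescence, and the loxP sites would allow Cre-mediated removal of the cassette.

Beyond the annotated payload, and described in the record as a negative selection cassette, a CMV promoter drives a truncated human CD4 lacking its cytoplasmic tail. Surface CD4 would be expected to mark cells that retain or randomly integrate the backbone, so these can be excluded. The associated study used such knock-in cells for live-cell imaging of clock protein dynamics.
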