Features (pLannotate 1.2.2; 27 found; start..end, strand, type, name):
    137..188     +  misc_feature   bom (fragment): basis of mobility region from pBR322
    806..889     +  CDS            Cry1 (fragment): CRY1_MOUSE - Experimental evidence at protein level: Swiss-Prot protein existence level 1. Transcriptional repressor which forms a core component of the circadian clock. The circadian clock, an internal time-keeping system, regulates various physiological processes through the generation of approximately 24 hour circadian rhythms in gene expression, which are translated into rhythms in metabolism and behavior. It is derived from the Latin roots 'circa' (about) and 'diem' (day) and acts as an important regulator of a wide array of physiological functions including metabolism, sleep, body temper
    949..1050    +  CDS            CRY1 (fragment): CRY1_HUMAN - Also known as PHLL1. Experimental evidence at protein level: Swiss-Prot protein existence level 1. Transcriptional repressor which forms a core component of the circadian clock. The circadian clock, an internal time-keeping system, regulates various physiological processes through the generation of approximately 24 hour circadian rhythms in gene expression, which are translated into rhythms in metabolism and behavior. It is derived from the Latin roots 'circa' (about) and 'diem' (day) and acts as an important regulator of a wide array of physiological functions including metabolis
   1060..1107    +  protein_bind   FRT: FLP-mediated recombination occurs in the 8-bp core sequence TCTAGAAA (Turan and Bode, 2011). FLP recombinase from the Saccharomyces cerevisiae 2μ plasmid
   1114..2000    +  CDS            HaloTag® (fragment): modified bacterial dehalogenase that forms covalent bonds with chloroalkane derivatives
   2008..2025    +  CDS            6xHis: 6xHis affinity tag
   2128..2161    +  protein_bind   loxP: Cre-mediated recombination occurs in the 8-bp core sequence (GCATACAT). Cre recombinase
   2166..2213    +  polyA_signal   poly(A) signal: synthetic polyadenylation signal
   2214..2240    +  rep_origin     f1 ori (fragment): f1 bacteriophage origin of replication; arrow indicates direction of (+) strand synthesis
   2249..2579    +  promoter       SV40 promoter: SV40 enhancer and early promoter
   2635..3351    +  CDS            mCerulean: mCerulean is a basic (constitutively fluorescent) cyan fluorescent protein published in 2005, derived from Aequorea victoria. It is reported to be a very rapidly-maturing monomer.
   3428..3825    +  CDS            BSD (fragment): blasticidin S deaminase; Aspergillus terreus BSD; confers resistance to blasticidin
   3837..3958    +  polyA_signal   SV40 poly(A) signal: SV40 polyadenylation signal
   4020..4053    +  protein_bind   loxP: Cre-mediated recombination occurs in the 8-bp core sequence (GCATACAT). Cre recombinase
   4905..4925    -  misc_feature   MCS (fragment): pUC18/19 multiple cloning site
   4931..5013    +  enhancer       CMV enhancer (fragment): human cytomegalovirus immediate early enhancer; contains an 18-bp deletion relative to the standard CMV enhancer
   5014..5217    +  promoter       CMV promoter: human cytomegalovirus (CMV) immediate early promoter
   5312..6583    +  CDS            CD4 (truncated) (sequence partly withheld): truncated human CD4 cell surface glycoprotein lacking the cytoplasmic tail
   6709..6870    +  CDS            UL122 (fragment): VIE2_HCMVT - Experimental evidence at protein level: Swiss-Prot protein existence level 1. Stimulates viral early and late gene expression and thus play a crucial role in the regulation of productive infection. In addition, activates quiescent cells to reenter the cell cycle and upregulates several E2F-responsive genes, which are responsible for pushing the cell into S phase. In S-phase, inhibits cellular DNA synthesis and blocks further cell cycle progression. From Human cytomegalovirus (strain Towne) (HHV-5) (Human herpesvirus 5).
   6925..6941    -  protein_bind   lac operator: The lac repressor binds to the lac operator to inhibit transcription in E. coli. This inhibition can be relieved by adding lactose or isopropyl-β-D-thiogalactopyranoside (IPTG). lac repressor encoded by lacI
   6949..6979    -  promoter       lac promoter: promoter for the E. coli lac operon
   6994..7015    -  protein_bind   CAP binding site: CAP binding activates transcription in the presence of cAMP. E. coli catabolite activator protein
   7028..7120    -  CDS            lacI (fragment): lac repressor; lacI; The lac repressor binds to the lac operator to inhibit transcription in E. coli. This inhibition can be relieved by adding lactose or isopropyl-β-D-thiogalactopyranoside (IPTG).
   7303..7891    -  rep_origin     ori: high-copy-number ColE1/pMB1/pBR322/pUC origin of replication
   8062..8922    -  CDS            AmpR: β-lactamase; bla; confers resistance to ampicillin, carbenicillin, and related antibiotics
   8923..9027    -  promoter       AmpR promoter: bla
   9122..35      +  CDS            rop (fragment) (across the origin): Rop protein, which maintains plasmids at low copy number; rop
>Addgene plasmid #179445 | pDB-hCRY1-Halo-CD4-bla | addgene full sequence | sequence record 357932 | Addgene NGS Result
TCGCGCGTTTCGGTGATGACGGTGAAAACCTCTGACACATGCAGCTCCCGGAGACGGTCACAGCTTGTCT
GTAAGCGGATGCCGGGAGCAGACAAGCCCGTCAGGGCGCGTCAGCGGGTGTTGGCGGGTGTCGGGGCTGG
CTTAACTATGCGGCATCAGAGCAGATTGTACTGAGAGTGCACCATATGGGCCGGCCCTTAAGGTTTAAAC
TCATATTTTTCCATAAACTGGACACACTGACAGAAATGTTTCCCTAAAACATACTTCTCTGTTCTAGCCA
ACCTATTCTCCTATAATAGTGTTTGTTTTTAGAAGGGTTGATAGGATTGCTTAGGCTAGGTAACTGCCAC
ATAGTCTGTGTCTTCTGCTTGTCGTATGATTTGAATTGTTTAACTCATCGGGCAGGCCCTTATTCCCTTA
TCCTCAAGGAAATATGTTTGGAGGAGCTCTGAAGGAAAAGCGTGGGAAAAGGGACAAGAGTGAGGGAGGA
ATGTCTATCTCACTCTTGCCCCTATGTTTTACCTTCATGGTCAAGTTTCAAATTGTCATCTAGTAAGGAA
ATGTTTTTTAGAAAATGATCATCAATGATTTTTCCTTTGAGCTGTCAACACTTCTGTGAGCCTAAATTTA
AGTTTTCCTGGTTTGAGCATGTGATTTTTGGTTCATAGGAAGATTGAGATTTAGTCTTAAAAGCATATAA
ATGACCTTAAGTACAAGCGCTAAAAGTTGGATTTGTAGACTTAATAATACATACATCTTGGATTTGATTT
TAAGTAATTTTACTGTGTTTTAAATACTAACAGGTTGCTCTCAAGGGAGTGGTATTTTACACTATGCTCA
TGGCGACAGTCAGCAAACTCACCTGTTGAAGCAAGGTAAGAATGAAGCATTGGAGCATACTGTTCTTTTT
CCTTTTCCTATCTTAAACATACATTTTTTAAATGTGCAGGAAGAAGCTCCATGGGCACTGGTCTCAGTGG
TGGGAAACGTCCTAGTCAAGAAGAAGACACACAGAGTATTGGTCCTAAAGTCCAGAGACAGAGCACTAAT
AGCGGCCGCGAAGTTCCTATTCCGAAGTTCCTATTCTCTAGAAAGTATAGGAACTTCACCGGTGCAGAAA
TCGGTACTGGCTTTCCATTCGACCCCCATTATGTGGAAGTCCTGGGCGAGCGCATGCACTACGTCGATGT
TGGTCCGCGCGATGGCACCCCTGTGCTGTTCCTGCACGGTAACCCGACCTCCTCCTACGTGTGGCGCAAC
ATCATCCCGCATGTTGCACCGACCCATCGCTGCATTGCTCCAGACCTGATCGGTATGGGCAAATCCGACA
AACCAGACCTGGGTTATTTCTTCGACGACCACGTCCGCTTCATGGATGCCTTCATCGAAGCCCTGGGTCT
GGAAGAGGTCGTCCTGGTCATTCACGACTGGGGCTCCGCTCTGGGTTTCCACTGGGCCAAGCGCAATCCA
GAGCGCGTCAAAGGTATTGCATTTATGGAGTTCATCCGCCCTATCCCGACCTGGGACGAATGGCCAGAAT
TTGCCCGCGAGACCTTCCAGGCCTTCCGCACCACCGACGTCGGCCGCAAGCTGATCATCGATCAGAACGT
TTTTATCGAGGGTACGCTGCCGATGGGTGTCGTCCGCCCGCTGACTGAAGTCGAGATGGACCATTACCGC
GAGCCGTTCCTGAATCCTGTTGACCGCGAGCCACTGTGGCGCTTCCCAAACGAGCTGCCAATCGCCGGTG
AGCCAGCGAACATCGTCGCGCTGGTCGAAGAATACATGGACTGGCTGCACCAGTCCCCTGTCCCGAAGCT
GCTGTTCTGGGGCACCCCAGGCGTTCTGATCCCACCGGCCGAAGCCGCTCGCCTGGCCAAAAGCCTGCCT
AACTGCAAGGCTGTGGACATCGGCCCGGGTCTGAATCTGCTGCAAGAAGACAACCCGGACCTGATCGGCA
GCGAGATCGCGCGCTGGCTGTCGACGCTCGAGATTTCCGGTACTAGTCACCATCACCATCACCATGGTAG
CGGTGACTACAAAGACGATGACGACAAGGCTAGCAAAGATCTGAAGTTCCTATTCCGAAGTTCCTATTCT
TCAAATAGTATAGGAACTTCAGATCTAATAACTTCGTATAGCATACATTATACGAAGTTATTTTGAATAA
AATATCTTTATTTTCATTACATCTGTGTGTTGGTTTTTTGTGTTGAGCTGATTTAACAAAAATTTAACGC
TGTGGAATGTGTGTCAGTTAGGGTGTGGAAAGTCCCCAGGCTCCCCAGGCAGGCAGAAGTATGCAAAGCA
TGCATCTCAATTAGTCAGCAACCAGGTGTGGAAAGTCCCCAGGCTCCCCAGCAGGCAGAAGTATGCAAAG
CATGCATCTCAATTAGTCAGCAACCATAGTCCCGCCCCTAACTCCGCCCATCCCGCCCCTAACTCCGCCC
AGTTCCGCCCATTCTCCGCCCCATGGCTGACTAATTTTTTTTATTTATGCAGAGGCCGAGGCCGCCTCTG
CCTCTGAGCTATTCCAGAAGTAGTGAGGAGGCTTTTTTGGAGGCCTAGGCTTTTGCAAAAAGCTATTGTA
TATCCATTTTCGGATCTGATCAGCACTGAGCAGGTACCGCCACCATGGTGAGCAAGGGCGAGGAGCTGTT
CACCGGGGTGGTGCCCATCCTGGTCGAGCTGGACGGCGACGTAAACGGCCACAAGTTCAGCGTGTCCGGC
GAGGGCGAGGGCGATGCCACCTACGGCAAGCTGACCCTGAAGTTCATCTGCACCACCGGCAAGCTGCCCG
TGCCCTGGCCCACCCTCGTGACCACCCTGACCTGGGGCGTGCAGTGCTTCGCCCGCTACCCCGACCACAT
GAAGCAGCACGACTTCTTCAAGTCCGCCATGCCCGAAGGCTACGTCCAGGAGCGCACCATCTTCTTCAAG
GACGACGGCAACTACAAGACCCGCGCCGAGGTGAAGTTCGAGGGCGACACCCTGGTGAACCGCATCGAGC
TGAAGGGCATCGACTTCAAGGAGGACGGCAACATCCTGGGGCACAAGCTGGAGTACAACGCCATCAGCGA
CAACGTCTATATCACCGCCGACAAGCAGAAGAACGGCATCAAGGCCAACTTCAAGATCCGCCACAACATC
GAGGACGGCAGCGTGCAGCTCGCCGACCACTACCAGCAGAACACCCCCATCGGCGACGGCCCCGTGCTGC
TGCCCGACAACCACTACCTGAGCACCCAGTCCAAGCTGAGCAAAGACCCCAACGAGAAGCGCGATCACAT
GGTCCTGCTGGAGTTCGTGACCGCCGCCGGGATCACTCTCGGCATGGACGAGCTGTACAAGGAATTCGGA
AGCGGAGCTACTAACTTCAGCCTGCTGAAGCAGGCTGGAGACGTGGAGGAGAACCCTGGACCTCACGTGG
CCAAGCCTTTGTCTCAAGAAGAATCCACCCTCATTGAAAGAGCAACGGCTACAATCAACAGCATCCCCAT
CTCTGAAGACTACAGCGTCGCCAGCGCAGCTCTCTCTAGCGACGGCCGCATCTTCACTGGTGTCAATGTA
TATCATTTTACTGGGGGACCTTGTGCAGAACTCGTGGTGCTGGGCACTGCTGCTGCTGCGGCAGCTGGCA
ACCTGACTTGTATCGTCGCGATCGGAAATGAGAACAGGGGCATCTTGAGCCCCTGCGGACGGTGCCGACA
GGTGCTTCTCGATCTGCATCCTGGGATCAAAGCCATAGTGAAGGACAGTGATGGACAGCCGACGGCAGTT
GGGATTCGTGAATTGCTGCCCTCTGGTTATGTGTGGGAGGGCTAACTCGAGACCCCAACTTGTTTATTGC
AGCTTATAATGGTTACAAATAAAGCAATAGCATCACAAATTTCACAAATAAAGCATTTTTTTCACTGCAT
TCTAGTTGTGGTTTGTCCAAACTCATCAATGTATCTTATCATGTCTGTATAGAAGTTCCTATTCCGAAGT
TCCTATTCTTCAAATAGTATAGGAACTTCATAACTTCGTATAGCATACATTATACGAAGTTATTTGATTA
ATTAAGCGATCGCTTCGAATGCACTAATTAGGTAAATATTTTAGAGCTGTATTTCTTGCTTTAGAAGAGT
ATATAATTAACATAAATTAAGATAATTTCAAAAATGGAGCAAATCTCTATTTTCAAACCAGAAAATCTTG
AGGCATTAATTTTTAAGCAATTTTTACAAACTCAGTTAATTTTTGGTCAAGAGACATGCATCTGTACTGG
AGAAATTGTTGCACCAGTTTTATATTCATCTGAACCAATGCTCTTTAAATTAGAGATGTTTATGATTTTG
TGGTCAAGTTTTTTCTTAGAAAAAGACAACTTTTTTATTTCCTTACTATGTAACTATGAGTCTAAAACAA
TTAAAGTGGCCTGTTTATTTTAGTGACATTAATATAATCTTTTTATGAACTTTCCCCTAAATCTTTGCCT
CTTAAATGTTGATAAATTTCTTTTATCTGTTATGATGCTTCTAAAATCTAAATTATTTCCAATTTGGGAA
TAGTTCAAAATTTTTTAAAATGCTGGCCCTTATTAGAAGTATCAGAAAGCCTTGCCTGCATTCAATTTAA
TTGGATTTGGGATGTCATTTTGTGATTTAAATTAATATGAAAAATATTTATACGTTGGATTTGCCAGTTT
TTAAAAATTTTCTGTTTCTTCAGTTTCTAACACTGTTTACATTTTTTATTGCTTAGTTTTTTTATGTCAA
CCTAATTAGACTATAAGTATCTTGAAGATAAGGTCAATAAACACTCATCACATTTTTGTCATTGAATTAT
TTGCAATCAAGCTTTACCTAGTTTTTTTTTCCCCCTTAAATCACAGAAAACATTCAGGAGGAATACTGGT
CGACAAGCTTGCATGCCTGCAGGTCAATTCCCTGGCATTATGCCCAGTACATGACCTTATGGGACTTTCC
TACTTGGCAGTACATCTACGTATTAGTCATCGCTATTACCATGGTGATGCGGTTTTGGCAGTACATCAAT
GGGCGTGGATAGCGGTTTGACTCACGGGGATTTCCAAGTCTCCACCCCATTGACGTCAATGGGAGTTTGT
TTTGGCACCAAAATCAACGGGACTTTCCAAAATGTCGTAACAACTCCGCCCCATTGACGCAAATGGGCGG
TAGGCGTGTACGGTGGGAGGTCTATATAAGCAGAGCTCGTTTAGTGAACCGTCAGATCGCCTGGAGACGC
CATCCACGCTGTTTTGACCTCCATAGAAGACACCGGGACCGATCCAGCCTGGGGATCCACCATGAACCGG
GGAGTCCCTTTTAGGCACTTGCTTCTGGTGCTGCAACTGGCGCTCCTCCCAGCAGCCACTCAGGGA
[543 nt withheld, positions 5387-5929]
GCCTCCAGCATAGTCTATAAGAAAGAGGGGGAACAGGTGGAGTTCTCCTTCCCACTCGCCTTTACAGTTG
AAAAGCTGACGGGCAGTGGCGAGCTGTGGTGGCAGGCGGAGAGGGCTTCCTCCTCCAAGTCTTGGATCAC
CTTTGACCTGAAGAACAAGGAAGTGTCTGTAAAACGGGTTACCCAGGACCCTAAGCTCCAGATGGGCAAG
AAGCTCCCGCTCCACCTCACCCTGCCCCAGGCCTTGCCTCAGTATGCTGGCTCTGGAAACCTCACCCTGG
CCCTTGAAGCGAAAACAGGAAAGTTGCATCAGGAAGTGAACCTGGTGGTGATGAGAGCCACTCAGCTCCA
GAAAAATTTGACCTGTGAGGTGTGGGGACCCACCTCCCCTAAGCTGATGCTGAGCTTGAAACTGGAGAAC
AAGGAGGCAAAGGTCTCGAAGCGGGAGAAGGCGGTGTGGGTGCTGAACCCTGAGGCGGGGATGTGGCAGT
GTCTGCTGAGTGACTCGGGACAGGTCCTGCTGGAATCCAACATCAAGGTTCTGCCCACATGGTCGACCCC
GGTGCAGCCAATGGCCCTGATTGTGCTGGGGGGCGTCGCCGGCCTCCTGCTTTTCATTGGGCTAGGCATC
TTCTTCTGTGTCAGGTGCCGGCACTGAAGGCGACCTGCGGATCCCACGTCACTATTGTATACTCTATATT
ATACTCTATGTTATACTCTGTAATCCTACTCAATAAACGTGTCACGCCTGTGAAACCGTACTAAGTCTCC
CGTGTCTTCTTATCACCATCAGGTGACATCCTCGCCCAGGCTGTCAATCATGCCGGTATCGATTCCAGTA
GCACCGGCCCCACGCTGACAACCCACTCTTGCAGCGTTAGCAGCGCCCCTCTTAACAAGCCGACCCCCAC
CAGCGTCGCGGTTACTAACACTCCTCTCCCCGACCTGCAGCCCAAGCTTGGCGTAATCATGGTCATAGCT
GTTTCCTGTGTGAAATTGTTATCCGCTCACAATTCCACACAACATACGAGCCGGAAGCATAAAGTGTAAA
GCCTGGGGTGCCTAATGAGTGAGCTAACTCACATTAATTGCGTTGCGCTCACTGCCCGCTTTCCAGTCGG
GAAACCTGTCGTGCCAGCTGCATTAATGAATCGGCCAACGCGCGGGGAGAGGCGGTTTGCGTATTGGGCG
CTCTTCCGCTTCCTCGCTCACTGACTCGCTGCGCTCGGTCGTTCGGCTGCGGCGAGCGGTATCAGCTCAC
TCAAAGGCGGTAATACGGTTATCCACAGAATCAGGGGATAACGCAGGAAAGAACATGTGAGCAAAAGGCC
AGCAAAAGGCCAGGAACCGTAAAAAGGCCGCGTTGCTGGCGTTTTTCCATAGGCTCCGCCCCCCTGACGA
GCATCACAAAAATCGACGCTCAAGTCAGAGGTGGCGAAACCCGACAGGACTATAAAGATACCAGGCGTTT
CCCCCTGGAAGCTCCCTCGTGCGCTCTCCTGTTCCGACCCTGCCGCTTACCGGATACCTGTCCGCCTTTC
TCCCTTCGGGAAGCGTGGCGCTTTCTCATAGCTCACGCTGTAGGTATCTCAGTTCGGTGTAGGTCGTTCG
CTCCAAGCTGGGCTGTGTGCACGAACCCCCCGTTCAGCCCGACCGCTGCGCCTTATCCGGTAACTATCGT
CTTGAGTCCAACCCGGTAAGACACGACTTATCGCCACTGGCAGCAGCCACTGGTAACAGGATTAGCAGAG
CGAGGTATGTAGGCGGTGCTACAGAGTTCTTGAAGTGGTGGCCTAACTACGGCTACACTAGAAGAACAGT
ATTTGGTATCTGCGCTCTGCTGAAGCCAGTTACCTTCGGAAAAAGAGTTGGTAGCTCTTGATCCGGCAAA
CAAACCACCGCTGGTAGCGGTGGTTTTTTTGTTTGCAAGCAGCAGATTACGCGCAGAAAAAAAGGATCTC
AAGAAGATCCTTTGATCTTTTCTACGGGGTCTGACGCTCAGTGGAACGAAAACTCACGTTAAGGGATTTT
GGTCATGAGATTATCAAAAAGGATCTTCACCTAGATCCTTTTAAATTAAAAATGAAGTTTTAAATCAATC
TAAAGTATATATGAGTAAACTTGGTCTGACAGTTACCAATGCTTAATCAGTGAGGCACCTATCTCAGCGA
TCTGTCTATTTCGTTCATCCATAGTTGCCTGACTCCCCGTCGTGTAGATAACTACGATACGGGAGGGCTT
ACCATCTGGCCCCAGTGCTGCAATGATACCGCGAGACCCACGCTCACCGGCTCCAGATTTATCAGCAATA
AACCAGCCAGCCGGAAGGGCCGAGCGCAGAAGTGGTCCTGCAACTTTATCCGCCTCCATCCAGTCTATTA
ATTGTTGCCGGGAAGCTAGAGTAAGTAGTTCGCCAGTTAATAGTTTGCGCAACGTTGTTGCCATTGCTAC
AGGCATCGTGGTGTCACGCTCGTCGTTTGGTATGGCTTCATTCAGCTCCGGTTCCCAACGATCAAGGCGA
GTTACATGATCCCCCATGTTGTGCAAAAAAGCGGTTAGCTCCTTCGGTCCTCCGATCGTTGTCAGAAGTA
AGTTGGCCGCAGTGTTATCACTCATGGTTATGGCAGCACTGCATAATTCTCTTACTGTCATGCCATCCGT
AAGATGCTTTTCTGTGACTGGTGAGTACTCAACCAAGTCATTCTGAGAATAGTGTATGCGGCGACCGAGT
TGCTCTTGCCCGGCGTCAATACGGGATAATACCGCGCCACATAGCAGAACTTTAAAAGTGCTCATCATTG
GAAAACGTTCTTCGGGGCGAAAACTCTCAAGGATCTTACCGCTGTTGAGATCCAGTTCGATGTAACCCAC
TCGTGCACCCAACTGATCTTCAGCATCTTTTACTTTCACCAGCGTTTCTGGGTGAGCAAAAACAGGAAGG
CAAAATGCCGCAAAAAAGGGAATAAGGGCGACACGGAAATGTTGAATACTCATACTCTTCCTTTTTCAAT
ATTATTGAAGCATTTATCAGGGTTATTGTCTCATGAGCGGATACATATTTGAATGTATTTAGAAAAATAA
ACAAATAGGGGTTCCGCGCACATTTCCCCGAAAAGTGCCACCTGACGTCTAAGAAACCATTATTATCATG
ACATTAACCTATAAAAATAGGCGTATCACGAGGCCCTTTCGTC
